Addgene plasmid #193618: pDL001_Hec1-ms_IgG_HC
Purpose: Hec1 heavy chain variable and constant region (mouse) + exogenous N-term signal peptide. For co-expression with pDL002 in HEK293 cells.
Depositing lab: Jennifer DeLuca. Depositing organization: Colorado State University, Fort Collins. Publication: Generation and diversification of recombinant monoclonal antibodies. DeLuca KF, Mick JE, Ide AH, Lima WC, Sherman L, Schaller KL, Anderson SM, Zhao N, Stasevich TJ, Varma D, Nilsson J, DeLuca JG. Elife. 2021 Dec 31;10. pii: 72093. doi: 10.7554/eLife.72093. PubMed 34970967.
Backbone
  Vector backbone: pEGFP-N1
  Backbone size w/o insert (bp): 3952
  Total vector size (bp): 5392
  Modifications to backbone: pEGFP-N1 was digested with Sac1/Not1 to remove GFP.
  Vector type: Mammalian Expression
  Selectable markers: Neomycin (select with G418)
Growth in bacteria
  Bacterial resistance: Kanamycin, 50 μg/mL
  Growth temperature: 37°C
  Growth strain: DH5alpha
  Copy number: High Copy
Gene/Insert
  Gene/Insert name: Anti-Hec1 Heavy Chain (Hec1-ms_IgG_HC)
  Species: M. musculus (mouse)
  Insert size (bp): 1431
  Promoter: CMV
  Tag / fusion protein: His6 (C terminal on insert); signal peptide (N terminal on insert)
  Cloning method: Gibson Cloning
  Sequencing primers: 5′ CMV-For; 3′ SV40pA-Rev
Terms and licenses: Academic/Nonprofit Terms; Industry Terms: Not Available to Industry
How to cite: pDL001_Hec1-ms_IgG_HC was a gift from Jennifer DeLuca (Addgene plasmid # 193618 ; http://n2t.net/addgene:193618 ; RRID:Addgene_193618)
