[The description below was written by a language model from this plasmid's Addgene catalogue record and pLannotate feature annotations shown in this document.]
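Description:
pDL001_Hec1-ms_IgG_HC is a mammalian expression plasmid encoding the heavy chain of a recombinant mouse monoclonal antibody against Hec1. It is built on pEGFP-N1, from which the GFP coding sequence was removed by SacI/NotI digestion and replaced by Gibson assembly with a roughly 1.4 kb insert, giving a total size of about 5.4 kb. The insert comprises the mouse heavy chain variable and constant regions, preceded by an exogenous N-terminal signal peptide that directs the protein into the secretory pathway and followed by a C-terminal His6 tag. Automated annotation of the sequenced plasmid is consistent with this. It finds a mouse immunoglobulin heavy chain variable-region match (labelled by homology to an unrelated anti-influenza antibody entry) that runs into a segment matching the hinge, CH2 and CH3 domains of mouse IgG2a. This suggests an IgG2a-type constant region, although the catalogue fields do not name the isotype. Expression is driven by the human CMV immediate early enhancer and promoter and terminated by the SV40 polyadenylation signal.

The backbone carries the high-copy ColE1/pUC-type origin for propagation in E. coli and an f1 origin. A single NeoR/KanR gene sits downstream of tandem bacterial (bla) and SV40 early promoters and is followed by the HSV TK polyadenylation signal, so the same cassette provides kanamycin selection in bacteria and G418 selection in mammalian cells. The short large T antigen, ble and bGH poly(A) hits are fragmentary matches that probably reflect backbone remnants rather than functional elements. The plasmid is intended for co-expression in HEK293 cells with its partner plasmid pDL002, presumably supplying the light chain (not stated in the record), to produce the assembled antibody.
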