Features (pLannotate 1.2.2; 15 found; start..end, strand, type, name):
     61..364     +  enhancer       CMV enhancer: human cytomegalovirus immediate early enhancer
    365..568     +  promoter       CMV promoter: human cytomegalovirus (CMV) immediate early promoter
    591..621     +  misc_feature   MCS (fragment): multiple cloning site
    685..1392    +  CDS            HVM63_MOUSE: Experimental evidence at protein level: Swiss-Prot protein existence level 1. Anti-influenza H3N2 neuraminidase antibody. From Mus musculus (Mouse).
   1339..2031    +  CDS            Fc tag: CH2 and CH3 domains of the mouse IgG2a heavy chain plus the hinge region
   2074..2157    +  CDS            large T antigen (fragment): large T antigen from SV40 (simian virus 40)
   2180..2301    +  polyA_signal   SV40 poly(A) signal: SV40 polyadenylation signal
   2335..2763    -  rep_origin     f1 ori (sequence partly withheld): f1 bacteriophage origin of replication; arrow indicates direction of (+) strand synthesis
   2790..2894    +  promoter       AmpR promoter: bla
   2896..3253    +  promoter       SV40 promoter: SV40 enhancer and early promoter
   3288..4082    +  CDS            NeoR/KanR: aminoglycoside phosphotransferase from Tn5; aph(3')-II (or nptII); confers resistance to neomycin, kanamycin, and G418 (Geneticin®)
   4103..4255    +  CDS            ble (fragment): BLE_KLEPN - Experimental evidence at protein level: Swiss-Prot protein existence level 1. Binding protein with a strong affinity to the bleomycin family of antibiotics. Binds to CL990; an antimitotic-antibiotic compound. From Klebsiella pneumoniae.
   4314..4361    +  polyA_signal   HSV TK poly(A) signal: herpes simplex virus thymidine kinase polyadenylation signal (Cole and Stacy, 1985)
   4452..4468    -  polyA_signal   bGH poly(A) signal (fragment): bovine growth hormone polyadenylation signal
   4690..5278    +  rep_origin     ori: high-copy-number ColE1/pMB1/pBR322/pUC origin of replication
>Addgene plasmid #193618 | pDL001_Hec1-ms_IgG_HC | addgene full sequence | sequence record 380463 | Addgene NGS Result
TAGTTATTAATAGTAATCAATTACGGGGTCATTAGTTCATAGCCCATATATGGAGTTCCGCGTTACATAA
CTTACGGTAAATGGCCCGCCTGGCTGACCGCCCAACGACCCCCGCCCATTGACGTCAATAATGACGTATG
TTCCCATAGTAACGCCAATAGGGACTTTCCATTGACGTCAATGGGTGGAGTATTTACGGTAAACTGCCCA
CTTGGCAGTACATCAAGTGTATCATATGCCAAGTACGCCCCCTATTGACGTCAATGACGGTAAATGGCCC
GCCTGGCATTATGCCCAGTACATGACCTTATGGGACTTTCCTACTTGGCAGTACATCTACGTATTAGTCA
TCGCTATTACCATGGTGATGCGGTTTTGGCAGTACATCAATGGGCGTGGATAGCGGTTTGACTCACGGGG
ATTTCCAAGTCTCCACCCCATTGACGTCAATGGGAGTTTGTTTTGGCACCAAAATCAACGGGACTTTCCA
AAATGTCGTAACAACTCCGCCCCATTGACGCAAATGGGCGGTAGGCGTGTACGGTGGGAGGTCTATATAA
GCAGAGCTGGTTTAGTGAACCGTCAGATCCGCTAGCGCTACCGGACTCAGATCTCGAGCTCGCCACCATG
GAATGGAGCTGGGTCTTTCTCTTCTTCCTGTCAGTAACTACAGGTGTCCACTCCGACGTGCAGCTCCAAG
AGTCTGGCCCTGGCCTGGTTAAGCCTAGCCAGAGCCTGAGCCTGACATGTACCGTGACCGGCTACAGCAT
CACCAGCGACTACAGCTGGAACTGGATCAGACAGTTCCCCGGCAACAAACTGGAATGGATGGGCTACATC
AGCTACAGCGGCACCACCAACTACAACCCCAGCCTGAAAACCCGGATCTCCATCACCAGAGACACCAGCA
AGAACCAGTTCTTCCTGCGGCTGAACAGCGTGACCGCCGAAGATACAGGCACCTACTACTGCGCCATCTA
CTACGGCAGACTGAAGCCCTACATCGACTACTGGGGCCAGGGAACAACACTGGCCGTGTCTAGCGCCAAG
ACAACAGCCCCTTCTGTGTACCCTCTGGCTCCTGTGTGTGGCGATACAACAGGCAGCTCTGTGACCCTGG
GCTGTCTGGTCAAGGGCTACTTTCCCGAGCCTGTGACACTGACCTGGAACAGCGGATCTCTGTCTAGCGG
CGTGCACACCTTTCCAGCCGTGCTGCAGAGCGATCTGTACACCCTGTCCAGCAGCGTGACAGTGACCAGC
AGCACATGGCCCAGCCAGAGCATCACCTGTAACGTGGCCCATCCTGCCAGCTCCACCAAGGTGGACAAGA
AGATCGAGCCCAGAGGGCCCACAATCAAGCCCTGTCCTCCATGCAAATGCCCAGCACCTAACCTCTTGGG
TGGACCATCCGTCTTCATCTTCCCTCCAAAGATCAAGGATGTACTCATGATCTCCCTGAGCCCCATGGTC
ACATGTGTGGTGGTGGATGTGAGCGAGGATGACCCAGATGTCCAGATCAGCTGGTTCGTGAACAACGTGG
AAGTACTCACAGCTCAGACACAAACCCATAGAGAGGATTACAACAGTACTCTCCGGGTGGTCAGTGCCCT
CCCCATCCAGCACCAGGACTGGATGAGTGGCAAGGAGTTCAAATGCAAGGTCAACAACAAAGCCCTCCCA
GCGCCCATCGAGAGAACCATCTCAAAACCCAAAGGGTCAGTAAGAGCTCCACAGGTATATGTCTTGCCTC
CACCAGAAGAAGAGATGACTAAGAAACAGGTCACTCTGACCTGCATGGTCACAGACTTCATGCCTGAAGA
CATTTACGTGGAGTGGACCAACAACGGGAAAACAGAGCTAAACTACAAGAACACTGAACCAGTCCTGGAC
TCTGATGGTTCTTACTTCATGTACAGCAAGCTGAGAGTGGAAAAGAAGAACTGGGTGGAAAGAAATAGCT
ACTCCTGCTCAGTGGTCCACGAGGGTCTGCACAATCACCACACGACTAAGAGCTTCTCCCGGACTCCGGG
TCTCGAGCATCACCACCATCACCATTGAGCGGCCGCGACTCTAGATCATAATCAGCCATACCACATTTGT
AGAGGTTTTACTTGCTTTAAAAAACCTCCCACACCTCCCCCTGAACCTGAAACATAAAATGAATGCAATT
GTTGTTGTTAACTTGTTTATTGCAGCTTATAATGGTTACAAATAAAGCAATAGCATCACAAATTTCACAA
ATAAAGCATTTTTTTCACTGCATTCTAGTTGTGGTTTGTCCAAACTCATCAATGTATCTTAAGGCGTAAA
TTGTAAGCGTTAATATTTTGTTAAAATTCGCGTTAAATTTTTGTTAAATCAGCTCATTTTTTAACCAATA
GGCCGAAATCGGCAAAATCCCTTATAAATCAAAAGAATAGACCGAGATAGGGT
[37 nt withheld, positions 2434-2470]
AAAGAACGTGGACTCCAACGTCAAAGG
[49 nt withheld, positions 2498-2546]
T
[91 nt withheld, positions 2548-2638]
G
[124 nt withheld, positions 2640-2763]
CAGGTGGCACTTTTCGGGGAAATGTGCGCGGAACCCCTATTTGTTTATTTTTCTAAATACATTCAAATAT
GTATCCGCTCATGAGACAATAACCCTGATAAATGCTTCAATAATATTGAAAAAGGAAGAGTCCTGAGGCG
GAAAGAACCAGCTGTGGAATGTGTGTCAGTTAGGGTGTGGAAAGTCCCCAGGCTCCCCAGCAGGCAGAAG
TATGCAAAGCATGCATCTCAATTAGTCAGCAACCAGGTGTGGAAAGTCCCCAGGCTCCCCAGCAGGCAGA
AGTATGCAAAGCATGCATCTCAATTAGTCAGCAACCATAGTCCCGCCCCTAACTCCGCCCATCCCGCCCC
TAACTCCGCCCAGTTCCGCCCATTCTCCGCCCCATGGCTGACTAATTTTTTTTATTTATGCAGAGGCCGA
GGCCGCCTCGGCCTCTGAGCTATTCCAGAAGTAGTGAGGAGGCTTTTTTGGAGGCCTAGGCTTTTGCAAA
GATCGATCAAGAGACAGGATGAGGATCGTTTCGCATGATTGAACAAGATGGATTGCACGCAGGTTCTCCG
GCCGCTTGGGTGGAGAGGCTATTCGGCTATGACTGGGCACAACAGACAATCGGCTGCTCTGATGCCGCCG
TGTTCCGGCTGTCAGCGCAGGGGCGCCCGGTTCTTTTTGTCAAGACCGACCTGTCCGGTGCCCTGAATGA
ACTGCAAGACGAGGCAGCGCGGCTATCGTGGCTGGCCACGACGGGCGTTCCTTGCGCAGCTGTGCTCGAC
GTTGTCACTGAAGCGGGAAGGGACTGGCTGCTATTGGGCGAAGTGCCGGGGCAGGATCTCCTGTCATCTC
ACCTTGCTCCTGCCGAGAAAGTATCCATCATGGCTGATGCAATGCGGCGGCTGCATACGCTTGATCCGGC
TACCTGCCCATTCGACCACCAAGCGAAACATCGCATCGAGCGAGCACGTACTCGGATGGAAGCCGGTCTT
GTCGATCAGGATGATCTGGACGAAGAGCATCAGGGGCTCGCGCCAGCCGAACTGTTCGCCAGGCTCAAGG
CGAGCATGCCCGACGGCGAGGATCTCGTCGTGACCCATGGCGATGCCTGCTTGCCGAATATCATGGTGGA
AAATGGCCGCTTTTCTGGATTCATCGACTGTGGCCGGCTGGGTGTGGCGGACCGCTATCAGGACATAGCG
TTGGCTACCCGTGATATTGCTGAAGAGCTTGGCGGCGAATGGGCTGACCGCTTCCTCGTGCTTTACGGTA
TCGCCGCTCCCGATTCGCAGCGCATCGCCTTCTATCGCCTTCTTGACGAGTTCTTCTGAGCGGGACTCTG
GGGTTCGAAATGACCGACCAAGCGACGCCCAACCTGCCATCACGAGATTTCGATTCCACCGCCGCCTTCT
ATGAAAGGTTGGGCTTCGGAATCGTTTTCCGGGACGCCGGCTGGATGATCCTCCAGCGCGGGGATCTCAT
GCTGGAGTTCTTCGCCCACCCTAGGGGGAGGCTAACTGAAACACGGAAGGAGACAATACCGGAAGGAACC
CGCGCTATGACGGCAATAAAAAGACAGAATAAAACGCACGGTGTTGGGTCGTTTGTTCATAAACGCGGGG
TTCGGTCCCAGGGCTGGCACTCTGTCGATACCCCACCGAGACCCCATTGGGGCCAATACGCCCGCGTTTC
TTCCTTTTCCCCACCCCACCCCCCAAGTTCGGGTGAAGGCCCAGGGCTCGCAGCCAACGTCGGGGCGGCA
GGCCCTGCCATAGCCTCAGGTTACTCATATATACTTTAGATTGATTTAAAACTTCATTTTTAATTTAAAA
GGATCTAGGTGAAGATCCTTTTTGATAATCTCATGACCAAAATCCCTTAACGTGAGTTTTCGTTCCACTG
AGCGTCAGACCCCGTAGAAAAGATCAAAGGATCTTCTTGAGATCCTTTTTTTCTGCGCGTAATCTGCTGC
TTGCAAACAAAAAAACCACCGCTACCAGCGGTGGTTTGTTTGCCGGATCAAGAGCTACCAACTCTTTTTC
CGAAGGTAACTGGCTTCAGCAGAGCGCAGATACCAAATACTGTTCTTCTAGTGTAGCCGTAGTTAGGCCA
CCACTTCAAGAACTCTGTAGCACCGCCTACATACCTCGCTCTGCTAATCCTGTTACCAGTGGCTGCTGCC
AGTGGCGATAAGTCGTGTCTTACCGGGTTGGACTCAAGACGATAGTTACCGGATAAGGCGCAGCGGTCGG
GCTGAACGGGGGGTTCGTGCACACAGCCCAGCTTGGAGCGAACGACCTACACCGAACTGAGATACCTACA
GCGTGAGCTATGAGAAAGCGCCACGCTTCCCGAAGGGAGAAAGGCGGACAGGTATCCGGTAAGCGGCAGG
GTCGGAACAGGAGAGCGCACGAGGGAGCTTCCAGGGGGAAACGCCTGGTATCTTTATAGTCCTGTCGGGT
TTCGCCACCTCTGACTTGAGCGTCGATTTTTGTGATGCTCGTCAGGGGGGCGGAGCCTATGGAAAAACGC
CAGCAACGCGGCCTTTTTACGGTTCCTGGCCTTTTGCTGGCCTTTTGCTCACATGTTCTTTCCTGCGTTA
TCCCCTGATTCTGTGGATAACCGTATTACCGCCATGCAT
